Addgene plasmid #72250: MSP2440
Purpose: Human expression plasmid for SpCas9-VQR-HF1 variant: CMV-T7-humanSpCas9-VQR-HF1(N497A, R661A, Q695A, Q926A, D1135V, R1335Q, T1337R)-NLS-3xFLAG
Depositing lab: Keith Joung. Depositing organization: Massachusetts General Hospital. Publication: High-fidelity CRISPR-Cas9 nucleases with no detectable genome-wide off-target effects. Kleinstiver BP, Pattanayak V, Prew MS, Tsai SQ, Nguyen NT, Zheng Z, Keith Joung J. Nature. 2016 Jan 6. doi: 10.1038/nature16526. PubMed 26735016.
Backbone
  Vector backbone: JDS246
  Backbone manufacturer: Joung lab (Addgene Plasmid # 43861)
  Vector type: Mammalian Expression, CRISPR
Growth in bacteria
  Bacterial resistance: Ampicillin, 100 μg/mL
  Growth temperature: 37°C
  Growth strain: DH5alpha
  Copy number: High Copy
Gene/Insert
  Gene/Insert name: mammalian codon-optimized Streptococcus pyogenes Cas9 VQR-HF1(N497A/R661A/Q695A/Q926A/D1135V/R1335Q/T1337R)-NLS-3xFlag
  Species: S. pyogenes
  Mutation: N497A, R661A, Q695A, Q926A, D1135V, R1335Q, and T1337R
  Promoter: CMV
  Tag / fusion protein: NLS (C terminal on insert); 3x FLAG (C terminal on insert)
  Cloning method: Unknown
  Sequencing primers: 5′ CMV-F; 3′ BGH-rev
Terms and licenses: Academic/Nonprofit Terms; Industry Terms: Not Available to Industry
How to cite: MSP2440 was a gift from Keith Joung (Addgene plasmid # 72250 ; http://n2t.net/addgene:72250 ; RRID:Addgene_72250)
