[The description below was written by a language model from this plasmid's Addgene catalogue record and pLannotate feature annotations shown in this document.]
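Description:
MSP2440 is a mammalian expression plasmid built on the JDS246 backbone that produces SpCas9-VQR-HF1, a human codon-optimized Streptococcus pyogenes Cas9 carrying seven substitutions. Four of them (N497A, R661A, Q695A, Q926A) are the high-fidelity "HF1" changes intended to reduce off-target cleavage. The other three (D1135V, R1335Q, T1337R) make up the VQR set, which is generally known to alter PAM recognition away from the canonical NGG. The plasmid is maintained in E. coli at high copy through a ColE1/pUC-type origin and selected with ampicillin via the β-lactamase gene and its own promoter. No mammalian selection marker is annotated; only a short SV40 promoter fragment is present, along with leftover lac promoter/operator, lacI, MCS and bom fragments from the cloning backbone.

The expression cassette starts with the CMV immediate-early enhancer, which spans the sequence origin, and the CMV promoter. A T7 promoter follows, which could also allow in vitro transcription of the coding region. The roughly 4.1 kb Cas9 open reading frame is fused at its C terminus to a nuclear localization signal and a 3xFLAG epitope for nuclear targeting and antibody detection, and the transcript ends at a bovine growth hormone polyadenylation signal. The automated annotation labels the coding sequence as SpCas9-HF2 (with D1135E), which is a nearest-match call. The catalogue entry specifies D1135V together with the other VQR changes, and the NLS is not separately annotated. The plasmid encodes no guide RNA, so one must be supplied from a separate construct. It is suited to genome editing in human cells where both high specificity and VQR-type PAM targeting are wanted.
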