Features (pLannotate 1.2.2; 16 found; start..end, strand, type, name):
    132..335     +  promoter       CMV promoter: human cytomegalovirus (CMV) immediate early promoter
    377..395     +  promoter       T7 promoter: promoter for bacteriophage T7 RNA polymerase
    409..4512    +  CDS            SpCas9-HF2: Cas9 endonuclease from the Streptococcus pyogenes Type II CRISPR/Cas system, mutated to improve targeting specificity (Kleinstiver et al., 2016) carries the mutations N497A, R661A, Q695A, Q926A, and D1135E
   4546..4611    +  CDS            3xFLAG: three tandem FLAG® epitope tags, followed by an enterokinase cleavage site
   4675..4899    +  polyA_signal   bGH poly(A) signal: bovine growth hormone polyadenylation signal
   4903..4924    +  promoter       SV40 promoter (fragment): SV40 enhancer and early promoter
   4929..4945    +  misc_feature   MCS (fragment): pBluescript multiple cloning site
   4994..5010    -  protein_bind   lac operator: The lac repressor binds to the lac operator to inhibit transcription in E. coli. This inhibition can be relieved by adding lactose or isopropyl-β-D-thiogalactopyranoside (IPTG). lac repressor encoded by lacI
   5018..5048    -  promoter       lac promoter: promoter for the E. coli lac operon
   5063..5084    -  protein_bind   CAP binding site: CAP binding activates transcription in the presence of cAMP. E. coli catabolite activator protein
   5097..5189    -  CDS            lacI (fragment): lac repressor; lacI; The lac repressor binds to the lac operator to inhibit transcription in E. coli. This inhibition can be relieved by adding lactose or isopropyl-β-D-thiogalactopyranoside (IPTG).
   5372..5960    -  rep_origin     ori: high-copy-number ColE1/pMB1/pBR322/pUC origin of replication
   6131..6991    -  CDS            AmpR: β-lactamase; bla; confers resistance to ampicillin, carbenicillin, and related antibiotics
   6992..7096    -  promoter       AmpR promoter: bla
   7167..7211    -  misc_feature   bom (fragment): basis of mobility region from pBR322
   7366..131     +  enhancer       CMV enhancer (across the origin): human cytomegalovirus immediate early enhancer
>Addgene plasmid #72250 | MSP2440 | depositor full sequence | sequence record 131871 | MSP2440 sequence 7614 bps
ATATGCCAAGTACGCCCCCTATTGACGTCAATGACGGTAAATGGCCCGCCTGGCATTATGCCCAGTACAT
GACCTTATGGGACTTTCCTACTTGGCAGTACATCTACGTATTAGTCATCGCTATTACCATGGTGATGCGG
TTTTGGCAGTACATCAATGGGCGTGGATAGCGGTTTGACTCACGGGGATTTCCAAGTCTCCACCCCATTG
ACGTCAATGGGAGTTTGTTTTGGCACCAAAATCAACGGGACTTTCCAAAATGTCGTAACAACTCCGCCCC
ATTGACGCAAATGGGCGGTAGGCGTGTACGGTGGGAGGTCTATATAAGCAGAGCTGGTTTAGTGAACCGT
CAGATCCGCTAGAGATCCGCGGCCGCTAATACGACTCACTATAGGGAGAGCCGCCACCATGGATAAAAAG
TATTCTATTGGTTTAGACATCGGCACTAATTCCGTTGGATGGGCTGTCATAACCGATGAATACAAAGTAC
CTTCAAAGAAATTTAAGGTGTTGGGGAACACAGACCGTCATTCGATTAAAAAGAATCTTATCGGTGCCCT
CCTATTCGATAGTGGCGAAACGGCAGAGGCGACTCGCCTGAAACGAACCGCTCGGAGAAGGTATACACGT
CGCAAGAACCGAATATGTTACTTACAAGAAATTTTTAGCAATGAGATGGCCAAAGTTGACGATTCTTTCT
TTCACCGTTTGGAAGAGTCCTTCCTTGTCGAAGAGGACAAGAAACATGAACGGCACCCCATCTTTGGAAA
CATAGTAGATGAGGTGGCATATCATGAAAAGTACCCAACGATTTATCACCTCAGAAAAAAGCTAGTTGAC
TCAACTGATAAAGCGGACCTGAGGTTAATCTACTTGGCTCTTGCCCATATGATAAAGTTCCGTGGGCACT
TTCTCATTGAGGGTGATCTAAATCCGGACAACTCGGATGTCGACAAACTGTTCATCCAGTTAGTACAAAC
CTATAATCAGTTGTTTGAAGAGAACCCTATAAATGCAAGTGGCGTGGATGCGAAGGCTATTCTTAGCGCC
CGCCTCTCTAAATCCCGACGGCTAGAAAACCTGATCGCACAATTACCCGGAGAGAAGAAAAATGGGTTGT
TCGGTAACCTTATAGCGCTCTCACTAGGCCTGACACCAAATTTTAAGTCGAACTTCGACTTAGCTGAAGA
TGCCAAATTGCAGCTTAGTAAGGACACGTACGATGACGATCTCGACAATCTACTGGCACAAATTGGAGAT
CAGTATGCGGACTTATTTTTGGCTGCCAAAAACCTTAGCGATGCAATCCTCCTATCTGACATACTGAGAG
TTAATACTGAGATTACCAAGGCGCCGTTATCCGCTTCAATGATCAAAAGGTACGATGAACATCACCAAGA
CTTGACACTTCTCAAGGCCCTAGTCCGTCAGCAACTGCCTGAGAAATATAAGGAAATATTCTTTGATCAG
TCGAAAAACGGGTACGCAGGTTATATTGACGGCGGAGCGAGTCAAGAGGAATTCTACAAGTTTATCAAAC
CCATATTAGAGAAGATGGATGGGACGGAAGAGTTGCTTGTAAAACTCAATCGCGAAGATCTACTGCGAAA
GCAGCGGACTTTCGACAACGGTAGCATTCCACATCAAATCCACTTAGGCGAATTGCATGCTATACTTAGA
AGGCAGGAGGATTTTTATCCGTTCCTCAAAGACAATCGTGAAAAGATTGAGAAAATCCTAACCTTTCGCA
TACCTTACTATGTGGGACCCCTGGCCCGAGGGAACTCTCGGTTCGCATGGATGACAAGAAAGTCCGAAGA
AACGATTACTCCCTGGAATTTTGAGGAAGTTGTCGATAAAGGTGCGTCAGCTCAATCGTTCATCGAGAGG
ATGACCGCCTTTGACAAGAATTTACCGAACGAAAAAGTATTGCCTAAGCACAGTTTACTTTACGAGTATT
TCACAGTGTACAATGAACTCACGAAAGTTAAGTATGTCACTGAGGGCATGCGTAAACCCGCCTTTCTAAG
CGGAGAACAGAAGAAAGCAATAGTAGATCTGTTATTCAAGACCAACCGCAAAGTGACAGTTAAGCAATTG
AAAGAGGACTACTTTAAGAAAATTGAATGCTTCGATTCTGTCGAGATCTCCGGGGTAGAAGATCGATTTA
ATGCGTCACTTGGTACGTATCATGACCTCCTAAAGATAATTAAAGATAAGGACTTCCTGGATAACGAAGA
GAATGAAGATATCTTAGAAGATATAGTGTTGACTCTTACCCTCTTTGAAGATCGGGAAATGATTGAGGAA
AGACTAAAAACATACGCTCACCTGTTCGACGATAAGGTTATGAAACAGTTAAAGAGGCGTCGCTATACGG
GCTGGGGAGCCTTGTCGCGGAAACTTATCAACGGGATAAGAGACAAGCAAAGTGGTAAAACTATTCTCGA
TTTTCTAAAGAGCGACGGCTTCGCCAATAGGAACTTTATGGCCCTGATCCATGATGACTCTTTAACCTTC
AAAGAGGATATACAAAAGGCACAGGTTTCCGGACAAGGGGACTCATTGCACGAACATATTGCGAATCTTG
CTGGTTCGCCAGCCATCAAAAAGGGCATACTCCAGACAGTCAAAGTAGTGGATGAGCTAGTTAAGGTCAT
GGGACGTCACAAACCGGAAAACATTGTAATCGAGATGGCACGCGAAAATCAAACGACTCAGAAGGGGCAA
AAAAACAGTCGAGAGCGGATGAAGAGAATAGAAGAGGGTATTAAAGAACTGGGCAGCCAGATCTTAAAGG
AGCATCCTGTGGAAAATACCCAATTGCAGAACGAGAAACTTTACCTCTATTACCTACAAAATGGAAGGGA
CATGTATGTTGATCAGGAACTGGACATAAACCGTTTATCTGATTACGACGTCGATCACATTGTACCCCAA
TCCTTTTTGAAGGACGATTCAATCGACAATAAAGTGCTTACACGCTCGGATAAGAACCGAGGGAAAAGTG
ACAATGTTCCAAGCGAGGAAGTCGTAAAGAAAATGAAGAACTATTGGCGGCAGCTCCTAAATGCGAAACT
GATAACGCAAAGAAAGTTCGATAACTTAACTAAAGCTGAGAGGGGTGGCTTGTCTGAACTTGACAAGGCC
GGATTTATTAAACGTCAGCTCGTGGAAACCCGCGCCATCACAAAGCATGTTGCCCAGATACTAGATTCCC
GAATGAATACGAAATACGACGAGAACGATAAGCTGATTCGGGAAGTCAAAGTAATCACTTTAAAGTCAAA
ATTGGTGTCGGACTTCAGAAAGGATTTTCAATTCTATAAAGTTAGGGAGATAAATAACTACCACCATGCG
CACGACGCTTATCTTAATGCCGTCGTAGGGACCGCACTCATTAAGAAATACCCGAAGCTAGAAAGTGAGT
TTGTGTATGGTGATTACAAAGTTTATGACGTCCGTAAGATGATCGCGAAAAGCGAACAGGAGATAGGCAA
GGCTACAGCCAAATACTTCTTTTATTCTAACATTATGAATTTCTTTAAGACGGAAATCACTCTGGCAAAC
GGAGAGATACGCAAACGACCTTTAATTGAAACCAATGGGGAGACAGGTGAAATCGTATGGGATAAGGGCC
GGGACTTCGCGACGGTGAGAAAAGTTTTGTCCATGCCCCAAGTCAACATAGTAAAGAAAACTGAGGTGCA
GACCGGAGGGTTTTCAAAGGAATCGATTCTTCCAAAAAGGAATAGTGATAAGCTCATCGCTCGTAAAAAG
GACTGGGACCCGAAAAAGTACGGTGGCTTCGTGAGCCCTACAGTTGCCTATTCTGTCCTAGTAGTGGCAA
AAGTTGAGAAGGGAAAATCCAAGAAACTGAAGTCAGTCAAAGAATTATTGGGGATAACGATTATGGAGCG
CTCGTCTTTTGAAAAGAACCCCATCGACTTCCTTGAGGCGAAAGGTTACAAGGAAGTAAAAAAGGATCTC
ATAATTAAACTACCAAAGTATAGTCTGTTTGAGTTAGAAAATGGCCGAAAACGGATGTTGGCTAGCGCCG
GAGAGCTTCAAAAGGGGAACGAACTCGCACTACCGTCTAAATACGTGAATTTCCTGTATTTAGCGTCCCA
TTACGAGAAGTTGAAAGGTTCACCTGAAGATAACGAACAGAAGCAACTTTTTGTTGAGCAGCACAAACAT
TATCTCGACGAAATCATAGAGCAAATTTCGGAATTCAGTAAGAGAGTCATCCTAGCTGATGCCAATCTGG
ACAAAGTATTAAGCGCATACAACAAGCACAGGGATAAACCCATACGTGAGCAGGCGGAAAATATTATCCA
TTTGTTTACTCTTACCAACCTCGGCGCTCCAGCCGCATTCAAGTATTTTGACACAACGATAGATCGCAAA
CAGTACAGATCTACCAAGGAGGTGCTAGACGCGACACTGATTCACCAATCCATCACGGGATTATATGAAA
CTCGGATAGATTTGTCACAGCTTGGGGGTGACGGATCCCCCAAGAAGAAGAGGAAAGTCTCGAGCGACTA
CAAAGACCATGACGGTGATTATAAAGATCATGACATCGATTACAAGGATGACGATGACAAGGCTGCAGGA
TGACCGGTCATCATCACCATCACCATTGAGTTTAAACCCGCTGATCAGCCTCGACTGTGCCTTCTAGTTG
CCAGCCATCTGTTGTTTGCCCCTCCCCCGTGCCTTCCTTGACCCTGGAAGGTGCCACTCCCACTGTCCTT
TCCTAATAAAATGAGGAAATTGCATCGCATTGTCTGAGTAGGTGTCATTCTATTCTGGGGGGTGGGGTGG
GGCAGGACAGCAAGGGGGAGGATTGGGAAGACAATAGCAGGCATGCTGGGGATGCGGTGGGCTCTATGGC
TTCTGAGGCGGAAAGAACCAGCTGGGGCTCGATACCGTCGACCTCTAGCTAGAGCTTGGCGTAATCATGG
TCATAGCTGTTTCCTGTGTGAAATTGTTATCCGCTCACAATTCCACACAACATACGAGCCGGAAGCATAA
AGTGTAAAGCCTAGGGTGCCTAATGAGTGAGCTAACTCACATTAATTGCGTTGCGCTCACTGCCCGCTTT
CCAGTCGGGAAACCTGTCGTGCCAGCTGCATTAATGAATCGGCCAACGCGCGGGGAGAGGCGGTTTGCGT
ATTGGGCGCTCTTCCGCTTCCTCGCTCACTGACTCGCTGCGCTCGGTCGTTCGGCTGCGGCGAGCGGTAT
CAGCTCACTCAAAGGCGGTAATACGGTTATCCACAGAATCAGGGGATAACGCAGGAAAGAACATGTGAGC
AAAAGGCCAGCAAAAGGCCAGGAACCGTAAAAAGGCCGCGTTGCTGGCGTTTTTCCATAGGCTCCGCCCC
CCTGACGAGCATCACAAAAATCGACGCTCAAGTCAGAGGTGGCGAAACCCGACAGGACTATAAAGATACC
AGGCGTTTCCCCCTGGAAGCTCCCTCGTGCGCTCTCCTGTTCCGACCCTGCCGCTTACCGGATACCTGTC
CGCCTTTCTCCCTTCGGGAAGCGTGGCGCTTTCTCAATGCTCACGCTGTAGGTATCTCAGTTCGGTGTAG
GTCGTTCGCTCCAAGCTGGGCTGTGTGCACGAACCCCCCGTTCAGCCCGACCGCTGCGCCTTATCCGGTA
ACTATCGTCTTGAGTCCAACCCGGTAAGACACGACTTATCGCCACTGGCAGCAGCCACTGGTAACAGGAT
TAGCAGAGCGAGGTATGTAGGCGGTGCTACAGAGTTCTTGAAGTGGTGGCCTAACTACGGCTACACTAGA
AGGACAGTATTTGGTATCTGCGCTCTGCTGAAGCCAGTTACCTTCGGAAAAAGAGTTGGTAGCTCTTGAT
CCGGCAAACAAACCACCGCTGGTAGCGGTGGTTTTTTTGTTTGCAAGCAGCAGATTACGCGCAGAAAAAA
AGGATCTCAAGAAGATCCTTTGATCTTTTCTACGGGGTCTGACGCTCAGTGGAACGAAAACTCACGTTAA
GGGATTTTGGTCATGAGATTATCAAAAAGGATCTTCACCTAGATCCTTTTAAATTAAAAATGAAGTTTTA
AATCAATCTAAAGTATATATGAGTAAACTTGGTCTGACAGTTACCAATGCTTAATCAGTGAGGCACCTAT
CTCAGCGATCTGTCTATTTCGTTCATCCATAGTTGCCTGACTCCCCGTCGTGTAGATAACTACGATACGG
GAGGGCTTACCATCTGGCCCCAGTGCTGCAATGATACCGCGAGACCCACGCTCACCGGCTCCAGATTTAT
CAGCAATAAACCAGCCAGCCGGAAGGGCCGAGCGCAGAAGTGGTCCTGCAACTTTATCCGCCTCCATCCA
GTCTATTAATTGTTGCCGGGAAGCTAGAGTAAGTAGTTCGCCAGTTAATAGTTTGCGCAACGTTGTTGCC
ATTGCTACAGGCATCGTGGTGTCACGCTCGTCGTTTGGTATGGCTTCATTCAGCTCCGGTTCCCAACGAT
CAAGGCGAGTTACATGATCCCCCATGTTGTGCAAAAAAGCGGTTAGCTCCTTCGGTCCTCCGATCGTTGT
CAGAAGTAAGTTGGCCGCAGTGTTATCACTCATGGTTATGGCAGCACTGCATAATTCTCTTACTGTCATG
CCATCCGTAAGATGCTTTTCTGTGACTGGTGAGTACTCAACCAAGTCATTCTGAGAATAGTGTATGCGGC
GACCGAGTTGCTCTTGCCCGGCGTCAATACGGGATAATACCGCGCCACATAGCAGAACTTTAAAAGTGCT
CATCATTGGAAAACGTTCTTCGGGGCGAAAACTCTCAAGGATCTTACCGCTGTTGAGATCCAGTTCGATG
TAACCCACTCGTGCACCCAACTGATCTTCAGCATCTTTTACTTTCACCAGCGTTTCTGGGTGAGCAAAAA
CAGGAAGGCAAAATGCCGCAAAAAAGGGAATAAGGGCGACACGGAAATGTTGAATACTCATACTCTTCCT
TTTTCAATATTATTGAAGCATTTATCAGGGTTATTGTCTCATGAGCGGATACATATTTGAATGTATTTAG
AAAAATAAACAAATAGGGGTTCCGCGCACATTTCCCCGAAAAGTGCCACCTGACGTCGACGGATCGGGAG
ATCGATCTCCCGATCCCCTAGGGTCGACTCTCAGTACAATCTGCTCTGATGCCGCATAGTTAAGCCAGTA
TCTGCTCCCTGCTTGTGTGTTGGAGGTCGCTGAGTAGTGCGCGAGCAAAATTTAAGCTACAACAAGGCAA
GGCTTGACCGACAATTGCATGAAGAATCTGCTTAGGGTTAGGCGTTTTGCGCTGCTTCGCGATGTACGGG
CCAGATATACGCGTTGACATTGATTATTGACTAGTTATTAATAGTAATCAATTACGGGGTCATTAGTTCA
TAGCCCATATATGGAGTTCCGCGTTACATAACTTACGGTAAATGGCCCGCCTGGCTGACCGCCCAACGAC
CCCCGCCCATTGACGTCAATAATGACGTATGTTCCCATAGTAACGCCAATAGGGACTTTCCATTGACGTC
AATGGGTGGACTATTTACGGTAAACTGCCCACTTGGCAGTACATCAAGTGTATC
