>Addgene plasmid #72250 | MSP2440 | addgene partial sequence | sequence record 133472 | BGH-rev 5'-TAGAAGGCACAGTCGAGG-3'
ATGGTGATGATGACCGGTCATCCTGCAGCCTTGTCATCGTCATCCTTGTAATCGATGTCATGATCTTTAT
AATCACCGTCATGGTCTTTGTAGTCGCTCGAGACTTTCCTCTTCTTCTTGGGGGATCCGTCACCCCCAAG
CTGTGACAAATCTATCCGAGTTTCATATAATCCCGTGATGGATTGGTGAATCAGTGTCGCGTCTAGCACC
TCCTTGGTAGATCTGTACTGTTTGCGATCTATCGTTGTGTCAAAATACTTGAATGCGGCTGGAGCGCCGA
GGTTGGTAAGAGTAAACAAATGGATAATATTTTCCGCCTGCTCACGTATGGGTTTATCCCTGTGCTTGTT
GTATGCGCTTAATACTTTGTCCAGATTGGCATCAGCTAGGATGACTCTCTTACTGAATTCCGAAATTTGC
TCTATGATTTCGTCGAGATAATGTTTGTGCTGCTCAACAAAAAGTTGCTTCTGTTCGTTATCTTCAGGTG
AACCTTTCAACTTCTCGTAATGGGACGCTAAATACAGGAAATTCACGTATTTAGACGGTAGTGCGAGTTC
GTTCCCCTTTTGAAGCTCTCCGGCGCTAGCCAACATCCGTTTTCGGCCATTTTCTAACTCAAACAGACTA
TACTTTGGTAGTTTAATTATGAGATCCTTTTTTACTTCCTTGTAACCTTTCGCCTCAAGGAAGTCGATGG
GGTTCTTTTCAAAAGACGAGCGCTCCATAATCGTTATCCCCAATAATTCTTTGACTGACTTCAGTTTCTT
GGATTTTCCCTTCTCAACTTTTGCCACTACTAGGACAGAATAGGCAACTGTAGGGCTCACGAAGCCACCG
TACTTTTTCGGGTCCCAGTCC
