>Addgene plasmid #72250 | MSP2440 | addgene partial sequence | sequence record 133473 | KJdCas9-F2 5'-agcgaacaggagataggcaa-3'
AGATACGCAAACGACCTTTAATTGAAACCAATGGGGAGACAGGTGAAATCGTATGGGATAAGGGCCGGGA
CTTCGCGACGGTGAGAAAAGTTTTGTCCATGCCCCAAGTCAACATAGTAAAGAAAACTGAGGTGCAGACC
GGAGGGTTTTCAAAGGAATCGATTCTTCCAAAAAGGAATAGTGATAAGCTCATCGCTCGTAAAAAGGACT
GGGACCCGAAAAAGTACGGTGGCTTCGTGAGCCCTACAGTTGCCTATTCTGTCCTAGTAGTGGCAAAAGT
TGAGAAGGGAAAATCCAAGAAACTGAAGTCAGTCAAAGAATTATTGGGGATAACGATTATGGAGCGCTCG
TCTTTTGAAAAGAACCCCATCGACTTCCTTGAGGCGAAAGGTTACAAGGAAGTAAAAAAGGATCTCATAA
TTAAACTACCAAAGTATAGTCTGTTTGAGTTAGAAAATGGCCGAAAACGGATGTTGGCTAGCGCCGGAGA
GCTTCAAAAGGGGAACGAACTCGCACTACCGTCTAAATACGTGAATTTCCTGTATTTAGCGTCCCATTAC
GAGAAGTTGAAAGGTTCACCTGAAGATAACGAACAGAAGCAACTTTTTGTTGAGCAGCACAAACATTATC
TCGACGAAATCATAGAGCAAATTTCGGAATTCAGTAAGAGAGTCATCCTAGCTGATGCCAATCTGGACAA
AGTATTAAGCGCATACAACAAGCACAGGGATAAACCCATACGTGAGCAGGCGGAAAATATTATCCATTTG
TTTACTCTTACCAACCTCGGCGCTCCAGCCGCATTCAAGTATTTTGACACAACGATAGATCGCAAACAGT
ACAGATCTACCAAGGAGGTGCTAGACGCGACACTGATTCACCAATCCATCACGGGATTATATGAAACTCG
GATAGATTTGTCACAGCTTGGGGGTGACGGATCCCCCAAGAAGAA
