>Addgene plasmid #72250 | MSP2440 | addgene partial sequence | sequence record 133759 | KJdCas9-F3 5'-GATGGATGGGACGGAAGAGT-3'
AAGCAGCGGACTTTCGACAACGGTAGCATTCCACATCAAATCCACTTAGGCGAATTGCATGCTATACTTA
GAAGGCAGGAGGATTTTTATCCGTTCCTCAAAGACAATCGTGAAAAGATTGAGAAAATCCTAACCTTTCG
CATACCTTACTATGTGGGACCCCTGGCCCGAGGGAACTCTCGGTTCGCATGGATGACAAGAAAGTCCGAA
GAAACGATTACTCCCTGGAATTTTGAGGAAGTTGTCGATAAAGGTGCGTCAGCTCAATCGTTCATCGAGA
GGATGACCGCCTTTGACAAGAATTTACCGAACGAAAAAGTATTGCCTAAGCACAGTTTACTTTACGAGTA
TTTCACAGTGTACAATGAACTCACGAAAGTTAAGTATGTCACTGAGGGCATGCGTAAACCCGCCTTTCTA
AGCGGAGAACAGAAGAAAGCAATAGTAGATCTGTTATTCAAGACCAACCGCAAAGTGACAGTTAAGCAAT
TGAAAGAGGACTACTTTAAGAAAATTGAATGCTTCGATTCTGTCGAGATCTCCGGGGTAGAAGATCGATT
TAATGCGTCACTTGGTACGTATCATGACCTCCTAAAGATAATTAAAGATAAGGACTTCCTGGATAACGAA
GAGAATGAAGATATCTTAGAAGATATAGTGTTGACTCTTACCCTCTTTGAAGATCGGGAAATGATTGAGG
AAAGACTAAAAACATACGCTCACCTGTTCGACGATAAGGTTATGAAACAGTTAAAGAGGCGTCGCTATAC
GGGCTGGGGAGCCTTGTCGCGGAAACTTATCAACGGGATAAGAGACAAGCAAAGTGGTAAAACTATTCTC
GATTTTCTAAAGAGCGACG
